Addgene plasmid #192255: eIF3k sgRNA-1 PX459 plasmid
Purpose: expressing sgRNA-1 targeting eIF3k locus closed to stop coden
Depositing lab: Dieter Wolf. Depositing organization: Xiamen University. Publication: eIF3 mRNA selectivity profiling reveals eIF3k as a cancer-relevant regulator of ribosome content. Duan H, Zhang S, Zarai Y, Ollinger R, Wu Y, Sun L, Hu C, He Y, Tian G, Rad R, Kong X, Cheng Y, Tuller T, Wolf DA. EMBO J. 2023 Jun 15;42(12):e112362. doi: 10.15252/embj.2022112362. Epub 2023 May 8. PubMed 37155573.
Backbone
  Vector backbone: Px459VQR(Plasmid #101723)
  Vector type: Mammalian Expression, CRISPR
  Selectable markers: Puromycin
Growth in bacteria
  Bacterial resistance: Ampicillin, 100 μg/mL
  Growth temperature: 37°C
  Growth strain: DH5alpha
  Copy number: High Copy
Gene/Insert
  Gene/Insert name: sgRNA-1 targeting eIF3k locus closed to stop coden
  gRNA/shRNA sequence: AAGTTACTGGGAGGAGGCCA
  Species: H. sapiens (human)
  Insert size (bp): 20
  Entrez Gene: EIF3K (a.k.a. ARG134, EIF3-p28, EIF3S12, HSPC029, M9, MSTP001, PLAC-24, PLAC24, PRO1474, PTD001)
  Cloning method: Restriction Enzyme; 5′ cloning site BbsI (unknown if destroyed); 3′ cloning site BbsI (unknown if destroyed)
  Sequencing primers: 5′ hU6-F_GAGGGCCTATTTCCCATGATT
Terms and licenses: Academic/Nonprofit Terms; Industry Terms: Not Available to Industry
Depositor comments: Please visit https://www.biorxiv.org/content/10.1101/2022.08.28.505560v2 for bioRxiv preprint.
How to cite: eIF3k sgRNA-1 PX459 plasmid was a gift from Dieter Wolf (Addgene plasmid # 192255 ; http://n2t.net/addgene:192255 ; RRID:Addgene_192255)
