[The description below was written by a language model from this plasmid's Addgene catalogue record and pLannotate feature annotations shown in this document.]
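Description:
eIF3k sgRNA-1 PX459 plasmid is an all-in-one mammalian CRISPR/Cas9 expression vector built on the Px459VQR backbone, carrying a 20-nt guide directed at the human EIF3K locus near the stop codon. The guide was cloned through the BbsI sites downstream of the human U6 RNA polymerase III promoter, so it is transcribed as a fusion to the Streptococcus pyogenes gRNA scaffold. The annotation also picks up a second, partial scaffold fragment immediately after the full one.

A second cassette on the same plasmid drives the nuclease. A CMV enhancer followed by a chicken β-actin/MVM hybrid intron precedes the Cas9 open reading frame. The feature table labels only the N-terminal portion of S. pyogenes Cas9, but the unannotated stretch up to the nucleoplasmin bipartite NLS is consistent with the rest of the coding region. The backbone name suggests the VQR PAM-variant of Cas9, although the annotation does not confirm this. Downstream lies a puromycin N-acetyltransferase sequence, which allows puromycin selection of transfected cells, and the unit ends in a bGH polyadenylation signal. The linker between Cas9 and the puromycin marker is not annotated. A single AAV2 ITR remnant and an f1 origin are backbone carry-overs.

In bacteria the 9.2 kb plasmid replicates from a high-copy ColE1/pUC-type origin and is selected with ampicillin through β-lactamase. The position of the target site suggests editing at the C-terminal end of the eIF3k coding sequence, but the record does not state whether the aim was tagging or disruption, and it describes no donor template.
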