Features (pLannotate 1.2.2; 17 found; start..end, strand, type, name):
      1..241     +  promoter       U6 promoter: RNA polymerase III promoter for human U6 snRNA
    271..346     +  misc_RNA       gRNA scaffold: guide RNA scaffold for the Streptococcus pyogenes CRISPR/Cas9 system
    353..396     +  misc_RNA       gRNA scaffold (fragment): guide RNA scaffold for the Streptococcus pyogenes CRISPR/Cas9 system
    443..728     +  enhancer       CMV enhancer: human cytomegalovirus immediate early enhancer; contains an 18-bp deletion relative to the standard CMV enhancer
   1008..1235    +  intron         hybrid intron: hybrid between chicken β-actin (CBA) and minute virus of mice (MMV) introns (Gray et al., 2011)
   1373..2974    +  CDS            Cas9(N): N-terminal portion of Streptococcus pyogenes Cas9 (Zetsche et al., 2015)
   5474..5521    +  CDS            nucleoplasmin NLS: bipartite nuclear localization signal from nucleoplasmin
   5591..6190    +  CDS            PuroR (fragment): puromycin N-acetyltransferase; pac from Streptomyces; confers resistance to puromycin
   6224..6335    +  polyA_signal   bGH poly(A) signal: bovine growth hormone polyadenylation signal
   6440..6580    +  repeat_region  AAV2 ITR: inverted terminal repeat of adeno-associated virus serotype 2 inverted
   6585..6636    -  misc_feature   bom (fragment): basis of mobility region from pBR322
   6655..7110    +  rep_origin     f1 ori (sequence partly withheld): f1 bacteriophage origin of replication; arrow indicates direction of (+) strand synthesis
   7111..7160    -  misc_feature   bom (fragment): basis of mobility region from pBR322
   7262..7297    -  CDS            rop (fragment): Rop protein, which maintains plasmids at low copy number; rop
   7392..7496    +  promoter       AmpR promoter: bla
   7497..8357    +  CDS            AmpR: β-lactamase; bla; confers resistance to ampicillin, carbenicillin, and related antibiotics
   8528..9116    +  rep_origin     ori: high-copy-number ColE1/pMB1/pBR322/pUC origin of replication
>Addgene plasmid #192255 | eIF3k sgRNA-1 PX459 plasmid | addgene full sequence | sequence record 381126 | Addgene NGS Result
GAGGGCCTATTTCCCATGATTCCTTCATATTTGCATATACGATACAAGGCTGTTAGAGAGATAATTGGAA
TTAATTTGACTGTAAACACAAAGATATTAGTACAAAATACGTGACGTAGAAAGTAATAATTTCTTGGGTA
GTTTGCAGTTTTAAAATTATGTTTTAAAATGGACTATCATATGCTTACCGTAACTTGAAAGTATTTCGAT
TTCTTGGCTTTATATATCTTGTGGAAAGGACGAAACACCGAAGTTACTGGGAGGAGGCCAGTTTTAGAGC
TAGAAATAGCAAGTTAAAATAAGGCTAGTCCGTTATCAACTTGAAAAAGTGGCACCGAGTCGGTGCTTTT
TTGTTTTAGAGCTAGAAATAGCAAGTTAAAATAAGGCTAGTCCGTTTTTAGCGCGTGCGCCAATTCTGCA
GACAAATGGCTCTAGAGGTACCCGTTACATAACTTACGGTAAATGGCCCGCCTGGCTGACCGCCCAACGA
CCCCCGCCCATTGACGTCAATAGTAACGCCAATAGGGACTTTCCATTGACGTCAATGGGTGGAGTATTTA
CGGTAAACTGCCCACTTGGCAGTACATCAAGTGTATCATATGCCAAGTACGCCCCCTATTGACGTCAATG
ACGGTAAATGGCCCGCCTGGCATTGTGCCCAGTACATGACCTTATGGGACTTTCCTACTTGGCAGTACAT
CTACGTATTAGTCATCGCTATTACCATGGTCGAGGTGAGCCCCACGTTCTGCTTCACTCTCCCCATCTCC
CCCCCCTCCCCACCCCCAATTTTGTATTTATTTATTTTTTAATTATTTTGTGCAGCGATGGGGGCGGGGG
GGGGGGGGGGGSGSGSGCSGGGGGGGGGGGGGGGGGGGGGGGGGGGGGGGGGGGGGRGGSGGRGRGGKGS
GGCGGCAGCCAATCAGAGCGGCGCGCTCCGAAAGTTTCCTTTTATGGCGAGGCGGCGGCGGCGGCGGCCC
TATAAAAAGCGAAGCGCGCGGCGGGCGGGAGTCGCTGCGCGCTGCCTTCGCCCCGTGCCCCGCTCCGCCG
CCGCCTCGCGCCGCCCGCCCCGGCTCTGACTGACCGCGTTACTCCCACAGGTGAGCGGGCGGGACGGCCC
TTCTCCTCCGGGCTGTAATTAGCTGAGCAAGAGGTAAGGGTTTAAGGGATGGTTGGTTGGTGGGGTATTA
ATGTTTAATTACCTGGAGCACCTGCCTGAAATCACTTTTTTTCAGGTTGGACCGGTGCCACCATGGACTA
TAAGGACCACGACGGAGACTACAAGGATCATGATATTGATTACAAAGACGATGACGATAAGATGGCCCCA
AAGAAGAAGCGGAAGGTCGGTATCCACGGAGTCCCAGCAGCCGACAAGAAGTACAGCATCGGCCTGGACA
TCGGCACCAACTCTGTGGGCTGGGCCGTGATCACCGACGAGTACAAGGTGCCCAGCAAGAAATTCAAGGT
GCTGGGCAACACCGACCGGCACAGCATCAAGAAGAACCTGATCGGAGCCCTGCTGTTCGACAGCGGCGAA
ACAGCCGAGGCCACCCGGCTGAAGAGAACCGCCAGAAGAAGATACACCAGACGGAAGAACCGGATCTGCT
ATCTGCAAGAGATCTTCAGCAACGAGATGGCCAAGGTGGACGACAGCTTCTTCCACAGACTGGAAGAGTC
CTTCCTGGTGGAAGAGGATAAGAAGCACGAGCGGCACCCCATCTTCGGCAACATCGTGGACGAGGTGGCC
TACCACGAGAAGTACCCCACCATCTACCACCTGAGAAAGAAACTGGTGGACAGCACCGACAAGGCCGACC
TGCGGCTGATCTATCTGGCCCTGGCCCACATGATCAAGTTCCGGGGCCACTTCCTGATCGAGGGCGACCT
GAACCCCGACAACAGCGACGTGGACAAGCTGTTCATCCAGCTGGTGCAGACCTACAACCAGCTGTTCGAG
GAAAACCCCATCAACGCCAGCGGCGTGGACGCCAAGGCCATCCTGTCTGCCAGACTGAGCAAGAGCAGAC
GGCTGGAAAATCTGATCGCCCAGCTGCCCGGCGAGAAGAAGAATGGCCTGTTCGGAAACCTGATTGCCCT
GAGCCTGGGCCTGACCCCCAACTTCAAGAGCAACTTCGACCTGGCCGAGGATGCCAAACTGCAGCTGAGC
AAGGACACCTACGACGACGACCTGGACAACCTGCTGGCCCAGATCGGCGACCAGTACGCCGACCTGTTTC
TGGCCGCCAAGAACCTGTCCGACGCCATCCTGCTGAGCGACATCCTGAGAGTGAACACCGAGATCACCAA
GGCCCCCCTGAGCGCCTCTATGATCAAGAGATACGACGAGCACCACCAGGACCTGACCCTGCTGAAAGCT
CTCGTGCGGCAGCAGCTGCCTGAGAAGTACAAAGAGATTTTCTTCGACCAGAGCAAGAACGGCTACGCCG
GCTACATTGACGGCGGAGCCAGCCAGGAAGAGTTCTACAAGTTCATCAAGCCCATCCTGGAAAAGATGGA
CGGCACCGAGGAACTGCTCGTGAAGCTGAACAGAGAGGACCTGCTGCGGAAGCAGCGGACCTTCGACAAC
GGCAGCATCCCCCACCAGATCCACCTGGGAGAGCTGCACGCCATTCTGCGGCGGCAGGAAGATTTTTACC
CATTCCTGAAGGACAACCGGGAAAAGATCGAGAAGATCCTGACCTTCCGCATCCCCTACTACGTGGGCCC
TCTGGCCAGGGGAAACAGCAGATTCGCCTGGATGACCAGAAAGAGCGAGGAAACCATCACCCCCTGGAAC
TTCGAGGAAGTGGTGGACAAGGGCGCTTCCGCCCAGAGCTTCATCGAGCGGATGACCAACTTCGATAAGA
ACCTGCCCAACGAGAAGGTGCTGCCCAAGCACAGCCTGCTGTACGAGTACTTCACCGTGTATAACGAGCT
GACCAAAGTGAAATACGTGACCGAGGGAATGAGAAAGCCCGCCTTCCTGAGCGGCGAGCAGAAAAAGGCC
ATCGTGGACCTGCTGTTCAAGACCAACCGGAAAGTGACCGTGAAGCAGCTGAAAGAGGACTACTTCAAGA
AAATCGAGTGCTTCGACTCCGTGGAAATCTCCGGCGTGGAAGATCGGTTCAACGCCTCCCTGGGCACATA
CCACGATCTGCTGAAAATTATCAAGGACAAGGACTTCCTGGACAATGAGGAAAACGAGGACATTCTGGAA
GATATAGTGTTGACTCTTACCCTCTTTGAAGATCGGGAAATGATTGAGGAAAGACTAAAAACATACGCTC
ACCTGTTCGACGATAAGGTTATGAAACAGTTAAAGAGGCGTCGCTATACGGGCTGGGGACGATTGTCGCG
GAAACTTATCAACGGGATAAGAGACAAGCAAAGTGGTAAAACTATTCTCGATTTTCTAAAGAGCGACGGC
TTCGCCAATAGGAACTTTATGCAGCTGATCCATGATGACTCTTTAACCTTCAAAGAGGATATACAAAAGG
CACAGGTTTCCGGACAAGGGGACTCATTGCACGAACATATTGCGAATCTTGCTGGTTCGCCAGCCATCAA
AAAGGGCATACTCCAGACAGTCAAAGTAGTGGATGAGCTAGTTAAGGTCATGGGACGTCACAAACCGGAA
AACATTGTAATCGAGATGGCACGCGAAAATCAAACGACTCAGAAGGGGCAAAAAAACAGTCGAGAGCGGA
TGAAGAGAATAGAAGAGGGTATTAAAGAACTGGGCAGCCAGATCTTAAAGGAGCATCCTGTGGAAAATAC
CCAATTGCAGAACGAGAAACTTTACCTCTATTACCTACAAAATGGAAGGGACATGTATGTTGATCAGGAA
CTGGACATAAACCGTTTATCTGATTACGACGTCGATCACATTGTACCCCAATCCTTTTTGAAGGACGATT
CAATCGACAATAAAGTGCTTACACGCTCGGATAAGAACCGAGGGAAAAGTGACAATGTTCCAAGCGAGGA
AGTCGTAAAGAAAATGAAGAACTATTGGCGGCAGCTCCTAAATGCGAAACTGATAACGCAAAGAAAGTTC
GATAACTTAACTAAAGCTGAGAGGGGTGGCTTGTCTGAACTTGACAAGGCCGGATTTATTAAACGTCAGC
TCGTGGAAACCCGCCAAATCACAAAGCATGTTGCACAGATACTAGATTCCCGAATGAATACGAAATACGA
CGAGAACGATAAGCTGATTCGGGAAGTCAAAGTAATCACTTTAAAGTCAAAATTGGTGTCGGACTTCAGA
AAGGATTTTCAATTCTATAAAGTTAGGGAGATAAATAACTACCACCATGCGCACGACGCTTATCTTAATG
CCGTCGTAGGGACCGCACTCATTAAGAAATACCCGAAGCTAGAAAGTGAGTTTGTGTATGGTGATTACAA
AGTTTATGACGTCCGTAAGATGATCGCGAAAAGCGAACAGGAGATAGGCAAGGCTACAGCCAAATACTTC
TTTTATTCTAACATTATGAATTTCTTTAAGACGGAAATCACTCTGGCAAACGGAGAGATACGCAAACGAC
CTTTAATTGAAACCAATGGGGAGACAGGTGAAATCGTATGGGATAAGGGCCGGGACTTCGCGACGGTGAG
AAAAGTTTTGTCCATGCCCCAAGTCAACATAGTAAAGAAAACTGAGGTGCAGACCGGAGGGTTTTCAAAG
GAATCGATTCTTCCAAAAAGGAATAGTGATAAGCTCATCGCTCGTAAAAAGGACTGGGACCCGAAAAAGT
ACGGTGGCTTCGTGAGCCCTACAGTTGCCTATTCTGTCCTAGTAGTGGCAAAAGTTGAGAAGGGAAAATC
CAAGAAACTGAAGTCAGTCAAAGAATTATTGGGGATAACGATTATGGAGCGCTCGTCTTTTGAAAAGAAC
CCCATCGACTTCCTTGAGGCGAAAGGTTACAAGGAAGTAAAAAAGGATCTCATAATTAAACTACCAAAGT
ATAGTCTGTTTGAGTTAGAAAATGGCCGAAAACGGATGTTGGCTAGCGCCGGAGAGCTTCAAAAGGGGAA
CGAACTCGCACTACCGTCTAAATACGTGAATTTCCTGTATTTAGCGTCCCATTACGAGAAGTTGAAAGGT
TCACCTGAAGATAACGAACAGAAGCAACTTTTTGTTGAGCAGCACAAACATTATCTCGACGAAATCATAG
AGCAAATTTCGGAATTCAGTAAGAGAGTCATCCTAGCTGATGCCAATCTGGACAAAGTATTAAGCGCATA
CAACAAGCACAGGGATAAACCCATACGTGAGCAGGCGGAAAATATTATCCATTTGTTTACTCTTACCAAC
CTCGGCGCTCCAGCCGCATTCAAGTATTTTGACACAACGATAGATCGCAAACAGTACAGATCTACCAAGG
AGGTGCTAGACGCGACACTGATTCACCAATCCATCACGGGATTATATGAAACTCGGATAGATTTGTCACA
GCTTGGGGGTGACAAAAGGCCGGCGGCCACGAAAAAGGCCGGCCAGGCAAAAAAGAAAAAGGAATTCGGC
AGTGGAGAGGGCAGAGGAAGTCTGCTAACATGCGGTGACGTCGAGGAGAATCCTGGCCCAATGACCGAGT
ACAAGCCCACGGTGCGCCTCGCCACCCGCGACGACGTCCCCAGGGCCGTACGCACCCTCGCCGCCGCGTT
CGCCGACTACCCCGCCACGCGCCACACCGTCGATCCGGACCGCCACATCGAGCGGGTCACCGAGCTGCAA
GAACTCTTCCTCACGCGCGTCGGGCTCGACATCGGCAAGGTGTGGGTCGCGGACGACGGCGCCGCGGTGG
CGGTCTGGACCACGCCGGAGAGCGTCGAAGCGGGGGCGGTGTTCGCCGAGATCGGCCCGCGCATGGCCGA
GTTGAGCGGTTCCCGGCTGGCCGCGCAGCAACAGATGGAAGGCCTCCTGGCGCCGCACCGGCCCAAGGAG
CCCGCGTGGTTCCTGGCCACCGTCGGAGTCTCGCCCGACCACCAGGGCAAGGGTCTGGGCAGCGCCGTCG
TGCTCCCCGGAGTGGAGGCGGCCGAGCGCGCCGGGGTGCCCGCCTTCCTGGAGACCTCCGCGCCCCGCAA
CCTCCCCTTCTACGAGCGGCTCGGCTTCACCGTCACCGCCGACGTCGAGGTGCCCGAAGGACCGCGCACC
TGGTGCATGACCCGCAAGCCCGGTGCCTGAGAATTCTAACTAGAGCTCGCTGATCAGCCTCGACTGTGCC
TTCTAGTTGCCAGCCATCTGTTGTTTGCCCCTCCCCCGTGCCTTCCTTGACCCTGGAAGGTGCCACTCCC
ACTGTCCTTTCCTAATAAAATGAGGAAATTGCATCGCATTGTCTGAGTAGGTGTCATTCTATTCTGGGGG
GTGGGGTGGGGCAGGACAGCAAGGGGGAGGATTGGGAAGAGAATAGCAGGCATGCTGGGGAGCGGCCGCA
GGAACCCCTAGTGATGGAGTTGGCCACTCCCTCTCTGCGCGCTCGCTCGCTCACTGAGGCCGGGCGACCA
AAGGTCGCCCGACGCCCGGGCTTTGCCCGGGCGGCCTCAGTGAGCGAGCGAGCGCGCAGCTGCCTGCAGG
GGCGCCTGATGCGGTATTTTCTCCTTACGCATCTGTGCGGTATTTCACACCGCATA
[95 nt withheld, positions 6637-6731]
T
[46 nt withheld, positions 6733-6778]
C
[141 nt withheld, positions 6780-6920]
CCTTTGACGTTGGAGTCCACGTTCTTT
[37 nt withheld, positions 6948-6984]
ACTCTATCTCGGGCTATTCTTTTGATTTATAAGGGATTTTGCCGATTTCGGTCTATTGGTTAAAAAATGA
GCTGATTTAACAAAAATTTAACGCGAATTTTAACAAAATATTAACGTTTACAATTTTATGGTGCACTCTC
AGTACAATCTGCTCTGATGCCGCATAGTTAAGCCAGCCCCGACACCCGCCAACACCCGCTGACGCGCCCT
GACGGGCTTGTCTGCTCCCGGCATCCGCTTACAGACAAGCTGTGACCGTCTCCGGGAGCTGCATGTGTCA
GAGGTTTTCACCGTCATCACCGAAACGCGCGAGACGAAAGGGCCTCGTGATACGCCTATTTTTATAGGTT
AATGTCATGATAATAATGGTTTCTTAGACGTCAGGTGGCACTTTTCGGGGAAATGTGCGCGGAACCCCTA
TTTGTTTATTTTTCTAAATACATTCAAATATGTATCCGCTCATGAGACAATAACCCTGATAAATGCTTCA
ATAATATTGAAAAAGGAAGAGTATGAGTATTCAACATTTCCGTGTCGCCCTTATTCCCTTTTTTGCGGCA
TTTTGCCTTCCTGTTTTTGCTCACCCAGAAACGCTGGTGAAAGTAAAAGATGCTGAAGATCAGTTGGGTG
CACGAGTGGGTTACATCGAACTGGATCTCAACAGCGGTAAGATCCTTGAGAGTTTTCGCCCCGAAGAACG
TTTTCCAATGATGAGCACTTTTAAAGTTCTGCTATGTGGCGCGGTATTATCCCGTATTGACGCCGGGCAA
GAGCAACTCGGTCGCCGCATACACTATTCTCAGAATGACTTGGTTGAGTACTCACCAGTCACAGAAAAGC
ATCTTACGGATGGCATGACAGTAAGAGAATTATGCAGTGCTGCCATAACCATGAGTGATAACACTGCGGC
CAACTTACTTCTGACAACGATCGGAGGACCGAAGGAGCTAACCGCTTTTTTGCACAACATGGGGGATCAT
GTAACTCGCCTTGATCGTTGGGAACCGGAGCTGAATGAAGCCATACCAAACGACGAGCGTGACACCACGA
TGCCTGTAGCAATGGCAACAACGTTGCGCAAACTATTAACTGGCGAACTACTTACTCTAGCTTCCCGGCA
ACAATTAATAGACTGGATGGAGGCGGATAAAGTTGCAGGACCACTTCTGCGCTCGGCCCTTCCGGCTGGC
TGGTTTATTGCTGATAAATCTGGAGCCGGTGAGCGTGGAAGCCGCGGTATCATTGCAGCACTGGGGCCAG
ATGGTAAGCCCTCCCGTATCGTAGTTATCTACACGACGGGGAGTCAGGCAACTATGGATGAACGAAATAG
ACAGATCGCTGAGATAGGTGCCTCACTGATTAAGCATTGGTAACTGTCAGACCAAGTTTACTCATATATA
CTTTAGATTGATTTAAAACTTCATTTTTAATTTAAAAGGATCTAGGTGAAGATCCTTTTTGATAATCTCA
TGACCAAAATCCCTTAACGTGAGTTTTCGTTCCACTGAGCGTCAGACCCCGTAGAAAAGATCAAAGGATC
TTCTTGAGATCCTTTTTTTCTGCGCGTAATCTGCTGCTTGCAAACAAAAAAACCACCGCTACCAGCGGTG
GTTTGTTTGCCGGATCAAGAGCTACCAACTCTTTTTCCGAAGGTAACTGGCTTCAGCAGAGCGCAGATAC
CAAATACTGTTCTTCTAGTGTAGCCGTAGTTAGGCCACCACTTCAAGAACTCTGTAGCACCGCCTACATA
CCTCGCTCTGCTAATCCTGTTACCAGTGGCTGCTGCCAGTGGCGATAAGTCGTGTCTTACCGGGTTGGAC
TCAAGACGATAGTTACCGGATAAGGCGCAGCGGTCGGGCTGAACGGGGGGTTCGTGCACACAGCCCAGCT
TGGAGCGAACGACCTACACCGAACTGAGATACCTACAGCGTGAGCTATGAGAAAGCGCCACGCTTCCCGA
AGGGAGAAAGGCGGACAGGTATCCGGTAAGCGGCAGGGTCGGAACAGGAGAGCGCACGAGGGAGCTTCCA
GGGGGAAACGCCTGGTATCTTTATAGTCCTGTCGGGTTTCGCCACCTCTGACTTGAGCGTCGATTTTTGT
GATGCTCGTCAGGGGGGCGGAGCCTATGGAAAAACGCCAGCAACGCGGCCTTTTTACGGTTCCTGGCCTT
TTGCTGGCCTTTTGCTCACATGT
